Addgene plasmid #155108: LCV2_mCherry_LacZ_sgRNA
Purpose: lentiviral plasmid expressing mCherry, Cas9 and a gRNA targeting LacZ
Depositing lab: Jason Moffat. Depositing organization: University of Toronto. Publication: Systematic mapping of genetic interactions for de novo fatty acid synthesis identifies C12orf49 as a regulator of lipid metabolism. Aregger M, Lawson KA, Billmann M, Costanzo M, Tong AHY, Chan K, Rahman M, Brown KR, Ross C, Usaj M, Nedyalkova L, Sizova O, Habsid A, Pawling J, Lin ZY, Abdouni H, Wong CJ, Weiss A, Mero P, Dennis JW, Gingras AC, Myers CL, Andrews BJ, Boone C, Moffat J. Nat Metab. 2020 Jun;2(6):499-513. doi: 10.1038/s42255-020-0211-z. Epub 2020 Jun 1. PubMed 32694731.
Backbone
  Vector backbone: LCV2_mCherry
  Backbone size w/o insert (bp): 14744
  Vector type: Mammalian Expression, Lentiviral, CRISPR
  Selectable markers: Puromycin
Growth in bacteria
  Bacterial resistance: Ampicillin, 100 μg/mL
  Growth temperature: 30°C
  Growth strain: NEB Stable
  Copy number: High Copy
Gene/Insert
  Gene/Insert name: LacZ_sgRNA_2
  gRNA/shRNA sequence: CCCGAATCTCTATCGTGCGG
  Species: Other
  Insert size (bp): 20
  Promoter: U6 promoter
  Cloning method: Restriction Enzyme; 5′ cloning site BsmBI/Esp3I (destroyed during cloning); 3′ cloning site BsmBI/Esp3I (destroyed during cloning)
  Sequencing primers: 5′ ACTATCATATGCTTACCGTAAC
Terms and licenses: Academic/Nonprofit Terms; Industry Terms: Not Available to Industry
How to cite: LCV2_mCherry_LacZ_sgRNA was a gift from Jason Moffat (Addgene plasmid # 155108 ; http://n2t.net/addgene:155108 ; RRID:Addgene_155108)
