[The description below was written by a language model from this plasmid's Addgene catalogue record and pLannotate feature annotations shown in this document.]
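Description:
LCV2_mCherry_LacZ_sgRNA is an all-in-one lentiviral CRISPR plasmid built on the LCV2_mCherry backbone, expressing Streptococcus pyogenes Cas9, mCherry, a puromycin resistance marker and a single guide RNA against LacZ. It is propagated in E. coli through a high-copy ColE1/pUC-type origin with ampicillin selection. The backbone also carries an f1 origin and an SV40/EM7-driven bleomycin (Zeocin) resistance cassette that lies outside the viral genome.

The transfer region has a third-generation, self-inactivating layout. A CMV enhancer/promoter fused to a truncated HIV-1 5' LTR drives genomic RNA synthesis in packaging cells. It is followed by the Ψ packaging signal, a gag fragment, the RRE for Rev-dependent export, and the cPPT/CTS, and the region ends in a ΔU3 3' LTR with a bGH polyadenylation signal downstream. Within this frame, a human U6 promoter transcribes the 20-nt LacZ-targeting spacer, which was cloned through BsmBI/Esp3I sites destroyed in the process and is joined to the SpCas9 gRNA scaffold. An EF-1α core promoter then drives Cas9, followed in the same orientation by mCherry and PuroR, with a WPRE to enhance expression. No separate promoters are annotated between these three coding sequences, suggesting a single polycistronic transcript, although the linking elements are not annotated.

Because LacZ is a bacterial gene, this guide presumably serves as a non-targeting control in mammalian cells, though the record does not state this. Transduced cells can be selected with puromycin or tracked by red fluorescence. The sequenced record is 13,787 nt, shorter than the listed backbone size of 14,744 bp. The difference may reflect loss of a stuffer fragment when the guide was inserted, but the record does not say so.
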