Features (pLannotate 1.2.2; 34 found; start..end, strand, type, name):
     31..83      -  misc_feature   bom (fragment): basis of mobility region from pBR322
    238..617     +  enhancer       CMV enhancer: human cytomegalovirus immediate early enhancer
    618..817     +  promoter       CMV promoter: human cytomegalovirus (CMV) immediate early promoter
    835..1015    +  LTR            5' LTR (truncated): truncated 5' long terminal repeat (LTR) from HIV-1
   1062..1187    +  misc_feature   HIV-1 Ψ: packaging signal of human immunodeficiency virus type 1
   1171..1534    +  CDS            HIV-1 gag (fragment): gag protein from human immunodeficiency virus 1; gag
   1680..1913    +  misc_feature   RRE: The Rev response element (RRE) of HIV-1 allows for Rev-dependent mRNA export from the nucleus to the cytoplasm.
   2290..2390    +  CDS            Rev (fragment): human immunodeficiency virus 1 (HIV-1) Rev protein; rev; enhances nuclear export of unspliced and incompletely spliced viral mRNAs
   2440..2557    +  misc_feature   cPPT/CTS: central polypurine tract and central termination sequence of HIV-1
   2608..2848    +  promoter       U6 promoter: RNA polymerase III promoter for human U6 snRNA
   2878..2953    +  misc_RNA       gRNA scaffold: guide RNA scaffold for the Streptococcus pyogenes CRISPR/Cas9 system
   2971..2989    +  CDS            small t antigen (fragment): SV40 (simian virus 40) small t antigen
   3015..3226    +  promoter       EF-1α core promoter: core promoter for human elongation factor EF-1α
   3251..7354    +  CDS            Cas9: Cas9 (Csn1) endonuclease from the Streptococcus pyogenes Type II CRISPR/Cas system generates RNA-guided double strand breaks in DNA
   7496..8200    +  CDS            mCherry: mCherry is a basic (constitutively fluorescent) red fluorescent protein published in 2004, derived from Discosoma sp.. It is reported to be a very rapidly-maturing monomer with low acid sensitivity.
   8266..8863    +  CDS            PuroR (fragment): puromycin N-acetyltransferase; pac from Streptomyces; confers resistance to puromycin
   8879..9467    +  misc_feature   WPRE: woodchuck hepatitis virus posttranscriptional regulatory element
   9518..9537    +  misc_feature   cPPT/CTS (fragment): central polypurine tract and central termination sequence of HIV-1
   9539..9772    +  LTR            3' LTR (ΔU3): self-inactivating 3' long terminal repeat (LTR) from HIV-1
   9804..10028   +  polyA_signal   bGH poly(A) signal: bovine growth hormone polyadenylation signal
  10032..10053   +  promoter       SV40 promoter (fragment): SV40 enhancer and early promoter
  10074..10502   +  rep_origin     f1 ori (sequence partly withheld): f1 bacteriophage origin of replication; arrow indicates direction of (+) strand synthesis
  10516..10845   +  promoter       SV40 promoter: SV40 enhancer and early promoter
  10893..10940   +  promoter       EM7 promoter: synthetic bacterial promoter&nbsp
  10959..11333   +  CDS            BleoR: antibiotic-binding protein; Sh ble from Streptoalloteichus hindustanus; confers resistance to bleomycin, phleomycin, and Zeocin™
  11343..11468   +  CDS            ble (fragment): BLE_KLEPN - Experimental evidence at protein level: Swiss-Prot protein existence level 1. Binding protein with a strong affinity to the bleomycin family of antibiotics. Binds to CL990; an antimitotic-antibiotic compound. From Klebsiella pneumoniae.
  11463..11584   +  polyA_signal   SV40 poly(A) signal: SV40 polyadenylation signal
  11655..11677   -  protein_bind   lac operator (fragment): The lac repressor binds to the lac operator to inhibit transcription in E. coli. This inhibition can be relieved by adding lactose or isopropyl-β-D-thiogalactopyranoside (IPTG). lac repressor encoded by lacI
  11681..11711   -  promoter       lac promoter: promoter for the E. coli lac operon
  11726..11747   -  protein_bind   CAP binding site: CAP binding activates transcription in the presence of cAMP. E. coli catabolite activator protein
  11760..11852   -  CDS            lacI (fragment): lac repressor; lacI; The lac repressor binds to the lac operator to inhibit transcription in E. coli. This inhibition can be relieved by adding lactose or isopropyl-β-D-thiogalactopyranoside (IPTG).
  12035..12623   -  rep_origin     ori: high-copy-number ColE1/pMB1/pBR322/pUC origin of replication
  12794..13654   -  CDS            AmpR: β-lactamase; bla; confers resistance to ampicillin, carbenicillin, and related antibiotics
  13655..13759   -  promoter       AmpR promoter: bla
>Addgene plasmid #155108 | LCV2_mCherry_LacZ_sgRNA | addgene full sequence | sequence record 307995 | Addgene NGS Result
GTCGACGGATCGGGAGATCTCCCGATCCCCTATGGTGCACTCTCAGTACAATCTGCTCTGATGCCGCATA
GTTAAGCCAGTATCTGCTCCCTGCTTGTGTGTTGGAGGTCGCTGAGTAGTGCGCGAGCAAAATTTAAGCT
ACAACAAGGCAAGGCTTGACCGACAATTGCATGAAGAATCTGCTTAGGGTTAGGCGTTTTGCGCTGCTTC
GCGATGTACGGGCCAGATATACGCGTTGACATTGATTATTGACTAGTTATTAATAGTAATCAATTACGGG
GTCATTAGTTCATAGCCCATATATGGAGTTCCGCGTTACATAACTTACGGTAAATGGCCCGCCTGGCTGA
CCGCCCAACGACCCCCGCCCATTGACGTCAATAATGACGTATGTTCCCATAGTAACGCCAATAGGGACTT
TCCATTGACGTCAATGGGTGGAGTATTTACGGTAAACTGCCCACTTGGCAGTACATCAAGTGTATCATAT
GCCAAGTACGCCCCCTATTGACGTCAATGACGGTAAATGGCCCGCCTGGCATTATGCCCAGTACATGACC
TTATGGGACTTTCCTACTTGGCAGTACATCTACGTATTAGTCATCGCTATTACCATGGTGATGCGGTTTT
GGCAGTACATCAATGGGCGTGGATAGCGGTTTGACTCACGGGGATTTCCAAGTCTCCACCCCATTGACGT
CAATGGGAGTTTGTTTTGGCACCAAAATCAACGGGACTTTCCAAAATGTCGTAACAACTCCGCCCCATTG
ACGCAAATGGGCGGTAGGCGTGTACGGTGGGAGGTCTATATAAGCAGCGCGTTTTGCCTGTACTGGGTCT
CTCTGGTTAGACCAGATCTGAGCCTGGGAGCTCTCTGGCTAACTAGGGAACCCACTGCTTAAGCCTCAAT
AAAGCTTGCCTTGAGTGCTTCAAGTAGTGTGTGCCCGTCTGTTGTGTGACTCTGGTAACTAGAGATCCCT
CAGACCCTTTTAGTCAGTGTGGAAAATCTCTAGCAGTGGCGCCCGAACAGGGACTTGAAAGCGAAAGGGA
AACCAGAGGAGCTCTCTCGACGCAGGACTCGGCTTGCTGAAGCGCGCACGGCAAGAGGCGAGGGGCGGCG
ACTGGTGAGTACGCCAAAAATTTTGACTAGCGGAGGCTAGAAGGAGAGAGATGGGTGCGAGAGCGTCAGT
ATTAAGCGGGGGAGAATTAGATCGCGATGGGAAAAAATTCGGTTAAGGCCAGGGGGAAAGAAAAAATATA
AATTAAAACATATAGTATGGGCAAGCAGGGAGCTAGAACGATTCGCAGTTAATCCTGGCCTGTTAGAAAC
ATCAGAAGGCTGTAGACAAATACTGGGACAGCTACAACCATCCCTTCAGACAGGATCAGAAGAACTTAGA
TCATTATATAATACAGTAGCAACCCTCTATTGTGTGCATCAAAGGATAGAGATAAAAGACACCAAGGAAG
CTTTAGACAAGATAGAGGAAGAGCAAAACAAAAGTAAGACCACCGCACAGCAAGCGGCCGCTGATCTTCA
GACCTGGAGGAGGAGATATGAGGGACAATTGGAGAAGTGAATTATATAAATATAAAGTAGTAAAAATTGA
ACCATTAGGAGTAGCACCCACCAAGGCAAAGAGAAGAGTGGTGCAGAGAGAAAAAAGAGCAGTGGGAATA
GGAGCTTTGTTCCTTGGGTTCTTGGGAGCAGCAGGAAGCACTATGGGCGCAGCGTCAATGACGCTGACGG
TACAGGCCAGACAATTATTGTCTGGTATAGTGCAGCAGCAGAACAATTTGCTGAGGGCTATTGAGGCGCA
ACAGCATCTGTTGCAACTCACAGTCTGGGGCATCAAGCAGCTCCAGGCAAGAATCCTGGCTGTGGAAAGA
TACCTAAAGGATCAACAGCTCCTGGGGATTTGGGGTTGCTCTGGAAAACTCATTTGCACCACTGCTGTGC
CTTGGAATGCTAGTTGGAGTAATAAATCTCTGGAACAGATTTGGAATCACACGACCTGGATGGAGTGGGA
CAGAGAAATTAACAATTACACAAGCTTAATACACTCCTTAATTGAAGAATCGCAAAACCAGCAAGAAAAG
AATGAACAAGAATTATTGGAATTAGATAAATGGGCAAGTTTGTGGAATTGGTTTAACATAACAAATTGGC
TGTGGTATATAAAATTATTCATAATGATAGTAGGAGGCTTGGTAGGTTTAAGAATAGTTTTTGCTGTACT
TTCTATAGTGAATAGAGTTAGGCAGGGATATTCACCATTATCGTTTCAGACCCACCTCCCAACCCCGAGG
GGACCCGACAGGCCCGAAGGAATAGAAGAAGAAGGTGGAGAGAGAGACAGAGACAGATCCATTCGATTAG
TGAACGGATCGGCACTGCGTGCGCCAATTCTGCAGACAAATGGCAGTATTCATCCACAATTTTAAAAGAA
AAGGGGGGATTGGGGGGTACAGTGCAGGGGAAAGAATAGTAGACATAATAGCAACAGACATACAAACTAA
AGAATTACAAAAACAAATTACAAAAATTCAAAATTTTCGGGTTTATTACAGGGACAGCAGAGATCCAGTT
TGGTTAATTAAGGTACCGAGGGCCTATTTCCCATGATTCCTTCATATTTGCATATACGATACAAGGCTGT
TAGAGAGATAATTAGAATTAATTTGACTGTAAACACAAAGATATTAGTACAAAATACGTGACGTAGAAAG
TAATAATTTCTTGGGTAGTTTGCAGTTTTAAAATTATGTTTTAAAATGGACTATCATATGCTTACCGTAA
CTTGAAAGTATTTCGATTTCTTGGCTTTATATATCTTGTGGAAAGGACGAAACACCGCCCGAATCTCTAT
CGTGCGGGTTTTAGAGCTAGAAATAGCAAGTTAAAATAAGGCTAGTCCGTTATCAACTTGAAAAAGTGGC
ACCGAGTCGGTGCTTTTTTGAATTCGCTAGCTAGGTCTTGAAAGGAGTGGGAATTGGCTCCGGTGCCCGT
CAGTGGGCAGAGCGCACATCGCCCACAGTCCCCGAGAAGTTGGGGGGAGGGGTCGGCAATTGATCCGGTG
CCTAGAGAAGGTGGCGCGGGGTAAACTGGGAAAGTGATGTCGTGTACTGGCTCCGCCTTTTTCCCGAGGG
TGGGGGAGAACCGTATATAAGTGCAGTAGTCGCCGTGAACGTTCTTTTTCGCAACGGGTTTGCCGCCAGA
ACACAGGACCGGTTCTAGAGCGCTGCCACCATGGACAAGAAGTACAGCATCGGCCTGGACATCGGCACCA
ACTCTGTGGGCTGGGCCGTGATCACCGACGAGTACAAGGTGCCCAGCAAGAAATTCAAGGTGCTGGGCAA
CACCGACCGGCACAGCATCAAGAAGAACCTGATCGGAGCCCTGCTGTTCGACAGCGGCGAAACAGCCGAG
GCCACCCGGCTGAAGAGAACCGCCAGAAGAAGATACACCAGACGGAAGAACCGGATCTGCTATCTGCAAG
AGATCTTCAGCAACGAGATGGCCAAGGTGGACGACAGCTTCTTCCACAGACTGGAAGAGTCCTTCCTGGT
GGAAGAGGATAAGAAGCACGAGCGGCACCCCATCTTCGGCAACATCGTGGACGAGGTGGCCTACCACGAG
AAGTACCCCACCATCTACCACCTGAGAAAGAAACTGGTGGACAGCACCGACAAGGCCGACCTGCGGCTGA
TCTATCTGGCCCTGGCCCACATGATCAAGTTCCGGGGCCACTTCCTGATCGAGGGCGACCTGAACCCCGA
CAACAGCGACGTGGACAAGCTGTTCATCCAGCTGGTGCAGACCTACAACCAGCTGTTCGAGGAAAACCCC
ATCAACGCCAGCGGCGTGGACGCCAAGGCCATCCTGTCTGCCAGACTGAGCAAGAGCAGACGGCTGGAAA
ATCTGATCGCCCAGCTGCCCGGCGAGAAGAAGAATGGCCTGTTCGGAAACCTGATTGCCCTGAGCCTGGG
CCTGACCCCCAACTTCAAGAGCAACTTCGACCTGGCCGAGGATGCCAAACTGCAGCTGAGCAAGGACACC
TACGACGACGACCTGGACAACCTGCTGGCCCAGATCGGCGACCAGTACGCCGACCTGTTTCTGGCCGCCA
AGAACCTGTCCGACGCCATCCTGCTGAGCGACATCCTGAGAGTGAACACCGAGATCACCAAGGCCCCCCT
GAGCGCCTCTATGATCAAGAGATACGACGAGCACCACCAGGACCTGACCCTGCTGAAAGCTCTCGTGCGG
CAGCAGCTGCCTGAGAAGTACAAAGAGATTTTCTTCGACCAGAGCAAGAACGGCTACGCCGGCTACATTG
ACGGCGGAGCCAGCCAGGAAGAGTTCTACAAGTTCATCAAGCCCATCCTGGAAAAGATGGACGGCACCGA
GGAACTGCTCGTGAAGCTGAACAGAGAGGACCTGCTGCGGAAGCAGCGGACCTTCGACAACGGCAGCATC
CCCCACCAGATCCACCTGGGAGAGCTGCACGCCATTCTGCGGCGGCAGGAAGATTTTTACCCATTCCTGA
AGGACAACCGGGAAAAGATCGAGAAGATCCTGACCTTCCGCATCCCCTACTACGTGGGCCCTCTGGCCAG
GGGAAACAGCAGATTCGCCTGGATGACCAGAAAGAGCGAGGAAACCATCACCCCCTGGAACTTCGAGGAA
GTGGTGGACAAGGGCGCTTCCGCCCAGAGCTTCATCGAGCGGATGACCAACTTCGATAAGAACCTGCCCA
ACGAGAAGGTGCTGCCCAAGCACAGCCTGCTGTACGAGTACTTCACCGTGTATAACGAGCTGACCAAAGT
GAAATACGTGACCGAGGGAATGAGAAAGCCCGCCTTCCTGAGCGGCGAGCAGAAAAAGGCCATCGTGGAC
CTGCTGTTCAAGACCAACCGGAAAGTGACCGTGAAGCAGCTGAAAGAGGACTACTTCAAGAAAATCGAGT
GCTTCGACTCCGTGGAAATCTCCGGCGTGGAAGATCGGTTCAACGCCTCCCTGGGCACATACCACGATCT
GCTGAAAATTATCAAGGACAAGGACTTCCTGGACAATGAGGAAAACGAGGACATTCTGGAAGATATCGTG
CTGACCCTGACACTGTTTGAGGACAGAGAGATGATCGAGGAACGGCTGAAAACCTATGCCCACCTGTTCG
ACGACAAAGTGATGAAGCAGCTGAAGCGGCGGAGATACACCGGCTGGGGCAGGCTGAGCCGGAAGCTGAT
CAACGGCATCCGGGACAAGCAGTCCGGCAAGACAATCCTGGATTTCCTGAAGTCCGACGGCTTCGCCAAC
AGAAACTTCATGCAGCTGATCCACGACGACAGCCTGACCTTTAAAGAGGACATCCAGAAAGCCCAGGTGT
CCGGCCAGGGCGATAGCCTGCACGAGCACATTGCCAATCTGGCCGGCAGCCCCGCCATTAAGAAGGGCAT
CCTGCAGACAGTGAAGGTGGTGGACGAGCTCGTGAAAGTGATGGGCCGGCACAAGCCCGAGAACATCGTG
ATCGAAATGGCCAGAGAGAACCAGACCACCCAGAAGGGACAGAAGAACAGCCGCGAGAGAATGAAGCGGA
TCGAAGAGGGCATCAAAGAGCTGGGCAGCCAGATCCTGAAAGAACACCCCGTGGAAAACACCCAGCTGCA
GAACGAGAAGCTGTACCTGTACTACCTGCAGAATGGGCGGGATATGTACGTGGACCAGGAACTGGACATC
AACCGGCTGTCCGACTACGATGTGGACCATATCGTGCCTCAGAGCTTTCTGAAGGACGACTCCATCGACA
ACAAGGTGCTGACCAGAAGCGACAAGAACCGGGGCAAGAGCGACAACGTGCCCTCCGAAGAGGTCGTGAA
GAAGATGAAGAACTACTGGCGGCAGCTGCTGAACGCCAAGCTGATTACCCAGAGAAAGTTCGACAATCTG
ACCAAGGCCGAGAGAGGCGGCCTGAGCGAACTGGATAAGGCCGGCTTCATCAAGAGACAGCTGGTGGAAA
CCCGGCAGATCACAAAGCACGTGGCACAGATCCTGGACTCCCGGATGAACACTAAGTACGACGAGAATGA
CAAGCTGATCCGGGAAGTGAAAGTGATCACCCTGAAGTCCAAGCTGGTGTCCGATTTCCGGAAGGATTTC
CAGTTTTACAAAGTGCGCGAGATCAACAACTACCACCACGCCCACGACGCCTACCTGAACGCCGTCGTGG
GAACCGCCCTGATCAAAAAGTACCCTAAGCTGGAAAGCGAGTTCGTGTACGGCGACTACAAGGTGTACGA
CGTGCGGAAGATGATCGCCAAGAGCGAGCAGGAAATCGGCAAGGCTACCGCCAAGTACTTCTTCTACAGC
AACATCATGAACTTTTTCAAGACCGAGATTACCCTGGCCAACGGCGAGATCCGGAAGCGGCCTCTGATCG
AGACAAACGGCGAAACCGGGGAGATCGTGTGGGATAAGGGCCGGGATTTTGCCACCGTGCGGAAAGTGCT
GAGCATGCCCCAAGTGAATATCGTGAAAAAGACCGAGGTGCAGACAGGCGGCTTCAGCAAAGAGTCTATC
CTGCCCAAGAGGAACAGCGATAAGCTGATCGCCAGAAAGAAGGACTGGGACCCTAAGAAGTACGGCGGCT
TCGACAGCCCCACCGTGGCCTATTCTGTGCTGGTGGTGGCCAAAGTGGAAAAGGGCAAGTCCAAGAAACT
GAAGAGTGTGAAAGAGCTGCTGGGGATCACCATCATGGAAAGAAGCAGCTTCGAGAAGAATCCCATCGAC
TTTCTGGAAGCCAAGGGCTACAAAGAAGTGAAAAAGGACCTGATCATCAAGCTGCCTAAGTACTCCCTGT
TCGAGCTGGAAAACGGCCGGAAGAGAATGCTGGCCTCTGCCGGCGAACTGCAGAAGGGAAACGAACTGGC
CCTGCCCTCCAAATATGTGAACTTCCTGTACCTGGCCAGCCACTATGAGAAGCTGAAGGGCTCCCCCGAG
GATAATGAGCAGAAACAGCTGTTTGTGGAACAGCACAAGCACTACCTGGACGAGATCATCGAGCAGATCA
GCGAGTTCTCCAAGAGAGTGATCCTGGCCGACGCTAATCTGGACAAAGTGCTGTCCGCCTACAACAAGCA
CCGGGATAAGCCCATCAGAGAGCAGGCCGAGAATATCATCCACCTGTTTACCCTGACCAATCTGGGAGCC
CCTGCCGCCTTCAAGTACTTTGACACCACCATCGACCGGAAGAGGTACACCAGCACCAAAGAGGTGCTGG
ACGCCACCCTGATCCACCAGAGCATCACCGGCCTGTACGAGACACGGATCGACCTGTCTCAGCTGGGAGG
CGACAAGCGACCTGCCGCCACAAAGAAGGCTGGACAGGCTAAGAAGAAGAAAGATTACAAAGACGATGAC
GATAAGGGCAGTGGAGAGGGCAGAGGAAGTCTGCTAACATGCGGTGACGTCGAGGAGAATCCTGGCCCAC
TCGAGGTGAGCAAGGGCGAGGAGGATAACATGGCCATCATCAAGGAGTTCATGCGCTTCAAGGTGCACAT
GGAGGGCTCCGTGAACGGCCACGAGTTCGAGATCGAGGGCGAGGGCGAGGGCCGCCCCTACGAGGGCACC
CAGACCGCCAAGCTGAAGGTGACCAAGGGTGGCCCCCTGCCCTTCGCCTGGGACATCCTGTCCCCTCAGT
TCATGTACGGCTCCAAGGCCTACGTGAAGCACCCCGCCGACATCCCCGACTACTTGAAGCTGTCCTTCCC
CGAGGGCTTCAAGTGGGAGCGCGTGATGAACTTCGAGGACGGCGGCGTGGTGACCGTGACCCAGGACTCC
TCCCTGCAGGACGGCGAGTTCATCTACAAGGTGAAGCTGCGCGGCACCAACTTCCCCTCCGACGGCCCCG
TAATGCAGAAGAAGACCATGGGCTGGGAGGCCTCCTCCGAGCGGATGTACCCCGAGGACGGCGCCCTGAA
GGGCGAGATCAAGCAGAGGCTGAAGCTGAAGGACGGCGGCCACTACGACGCTGAGGTCAAGACCACCTAC
AAGGCCAAGAAGCCCGTGCAGCTGCCCGGCGCCTACAACGTCAACATCAAGTTGGACATCACCTCCCACA
ACGAGGACTACACCATCGTGGAACAGTACGAACGCGCCGAGGGCCGCCACTCCACCGGCGGCATGGACGA
GCTGTACAAGGGATCCGGCGCAACAAACTTCTCTCTGCTGAAACAAGCCGGAGATGTCGAAGAGAATCCT
GGACCGACCGAGTACAAGCCCACGGTGCGCCTCGCCACCCGCGACGACGTCCCCAGGGCCGTACGCACCC
TCGCCGCCGCGTTCGCCGACTACCCCGCCACGCGCCACACCGTCGATCCGGACCGCCACATCGAGCGGGT
CACCGAGCTGCAAGAACTCTTCCTCACGCGCGTCGGGCTCGACATCGGCAAGGTGTGGGTCGCGGACGAC
GGCGCCGCGGTGGCGGTCTGGACCACGCCGGAGAGCGTCGAAGCGGGGGCGGTGTTCGCCGAGATCGGCC
CGCGCATGGCCGAGTTGAGCGGTTCCCGGCTGGCCGCGCAGCAACAGATGGAAGGCCTCCTGGCGCCGCA
CCGGCCCAAGGAGCCCGCGTGGTTCCTGGCCACCGTCGGAGTCTCGCCCGACCACCAGGGCAAGGGTCTG
GGCAGCGCCGTCGTGCTCCCCGGAGTGGAGGCGGCCGAGCGCGCCGGGGTGCCCGCCTTCCTGGAGACCT
CCGCGCCCCGCAACCTCCCCTTCTACGAGCGGCTCGGCTTCACCGTCACCGCCGACGTCGAGGTGCCCGA
AGGACCGCGCACCTGGTGCATGACCCGCAAGCCCGGTGCCTGAACGCGTTAAGTCGACAATCAACCTCTG
GATTACAAAATTTGTGAAAGATTGACTGGTATTCTTAACTATGTTGCTCCTTTTACGCTATGTGGATACG
CTGCTTTAATGCCTTTGTATCATGCTATTGCTTCCCGTATGGCTTTCATTTTCTCCTCCTTGTATAAATC
CTGGTTGCTGTCTCTTTATGAGGAGTTGTGGCCCGTTGTCAGGCAACGTGGCGTGGTGTGCACTGTGTTT
GCTGACGCAACCCCCACTGGTTGGGGCATTGCCACCACCTGTCAGCTCCTTTCCGGGACTTTCGCTTTCC
CCCTCCCTATTGCCACGGCGGAACTCATCGCCGCCTGCCTTGCCCGCTGCTGGACAGGGGCTCGGCTGTT
GGGCACTGACAATTCCGTGGTGTTGTCGGGGAAATCATCGTCCTTTCCTTGGCTGCTCGCCTGTGTTGCC
ACCTGGATTCTGCGCGGGACGTCCTTCTGCTACGTCCCTTCGGCCCTCAATCCAGCGGACCTTCCTTCCC
GCGGCCTGCTGCCGGCTCTGCGGCCTCTTCCGCGTCTTCGCCTTCGCCCTCAGACGAGTCGGATCTCCCT
TTGGGCCGCCTCCCCGCGTCGACTTTAAGACCAATGACTTACAAGGCAGCTGTAGATCTTAGCCACTTTT
TAAAAGAAAAGGGGGGACTGGAAGGGCTAATTCACTCCCAACGAAGACAAGATCTGCTTTTTGCTTGTAC
TGGGTCTCTCTGGTTAGACCAGATCTGAGCCTGGGAGCTCTCTGGCTAACTAGGGAACCCACTGCTTAAG
CCTCAATAAAGCTTGCCTTGAGTGCTTCAAGTAGTGTGTGCCCGTCTGTTGTGTGACTCTGGTAACTAGA
GATCCCTCAGACCCTTTTAGTCAGTGTGGAAAATCTCTAGCAGGGCCCGTTTAAACCCGCTGATCAGCCT
CGACTGTGCCTTCTAGTTGCCAGCCATCTGTTGTTTGCCCCTCCCCCGTGCCTTCCTTGACCCTGGAAGG
TGCCACTCCCACTGTCCTTTCCTAATAAAATGAGGAAATTGCATCGCATTGTCTGAGTAGGTGTCATTCT
ATTCTGGGGGGTGGGGTGGGGCAGGACAGCAAGGGGGAGGATTGGGAAGACAATAGCAGGCATGCTGGGG
ATGCGGTGGGCTCTATGGCTTCTGAGGCGGAAAGAACCAGCTGGGGCTCTAGGGGGTATCCCC
[124 nt withheld, positions 10074-10197]
C
[91 nt withheld, positions 10199-10289]
A
[49 nt withheld, positions 10291-10339]
CCTTTGACGTTGGAGTCCACGTTCTTT
[37 nt withheld, positions 10367-10403]
ACCCTATCTCGGTCTATTCTTTTGATTTATAAGGGATTTTGCCGATTTCGGCCTATTGGTTAAAAAATGA
GCTGATTTAACAAAAATTTAACGCGAATTAATTCTGTGGAATGTGTGTCAGTTAGGGTGTGGAAAGTCCC
CAGGCTCCCCAGCAGGCAGAAGTATGCAAAGCATGCATCTCAATTAGTCAGCAACCAGGTGTGGAAAGTC
CCCAGGCTCCCCAGCAGGCAGAAGTATGCAAAGCATGCATCTCAATTAGTCAGCAACCATAGTCCCGCCC
CTAACTCCGCCCATCCCGCCCCTAACTCCGCCCAGTTCCGCCCATTCTCCGCCCCATGGCTGACTAATTT
TTTTTATTTATGCAGAGGCCGAGGCCGCCTCTGCCTCTGAGCTATTCCAGAAGTAGTGAGGAGGCTTTTT
TGGAGGCCTAGGCTTTTGCAAAAAGCTCCCGGGAGCTTGTATATCCATTTTCGGATCTGATCAGCACGTG
TTGACAATTAATCATCGGCATAGTATATCGGCATAGTATAATACGACAAGGTGAGGAACTAAACCATGGC
CAAGTTGACCAGTGCCGTTCCGGTGCTCACCGCGCGCGACGTCGCCGGAGCGGTCGAGTTCTGGACCGAC
CGGCTCGGGTTCTCCCGGGACTTCGTGGAGGACGACTTCGCCGGTGTGGTCCGGGACGACGTGACCCTGT
TCATCAGCGCGGTCCAGGACCAGGTGGTGCCGGACAACACCCTGGCCTGGGTGTGGGTGCGCGGCCTGGA
CGAGCTGTACGCCGAGTGGTCGGAGGTCGTGTCCACGAACTTCCGGGACGCCTCCGGGCCGGCCATGACC
GAGATCGGCGAGCAGCCGTGGGGGCGGGAGTTCGCCCTGCGCGACCCGGCCGGCAACTGCGTGCACTTCG
TGGCCGAGGAGCAGGACTGACACGTGCTACGAGATTTCGATTCCACCGCCGCCTTCTATGAAAGGTTGGG
CTTCGGAATCGTTTTCCGGGACGCCGGCTGGATGATCCTCCAGCGCGGGGATCTCATGCTGGAGTTCTTC
GCCCACCCCAACTTGTTTATTGCAGCTTATAATGGTTACAAATAAAGCAATAGCATCACAAATTTCACAA
ATAAAGCATTTTTTTCACTGCATTCTAGTTGTGGTTTGTCCAAACTCATCAATGTATCTTATCATGTCTG
TATACCGTCGACCTCTAGCTAGAGCTTGGCGTAATCATGGTCATAGCTGTTTCCTGTGTGAAATTGTTAT
CCGCTCACAATTCCACACAACATACGAGCCGGAAGCATAAAGTGTAAAGCCTGGGGTGCCTAATGAGTGA
GCTAACTCACATTAATTGCGTTGCGCTCACTGCCCGCTTTCCAGTCGGGAAACCTGTCGTGCCAGCTGCA
TTAATGAATCGGCCAACGCGCGGGGAGAGGCGGTTTGCGTATTGGGCGCTCTTCCGCTTCCTCGCTCACT
GACTCGCTGCGCTCGGTCGTTCGGCTGCGGCGAGCGGTATCAGCTCACTCAAAGGCGGTAATACGGTTAT
CCACAGAATCAGGGGATAACGCAGGAAAGAACATGTGAGCAAAAGGCCAGCAAAAGGCCAGGAACCGTAA
AAAGGCCGCGTTGCTGGCGTTTTTCCATAGGCTCCGCCCCCCTGACGAGCATCACAAAAATCGACGCTCA
AGTCAGAGGTGGCGAAACCCGACAGGACTATAAAGATACCAGGCGTTTCCCCCTGGAAGCTCCCTCGTGC
GCTCTCCTGTTCCGACCCTGCCGCTTACCGGATACCTGTCCGCCTTTCTCCCTTCGGGAAGCGTGGCGCT
TTCTCATAGCTCACGCTGTAGGTATCTCAGTTCGGTGTAGGTCGTTCGCTCCAAGCTGGGCTGTGTGCAC
GAACCCCCCGTTCAGCCCGACCGCTGCGCCTTATCCGGTAACTATCGTCTTGAGTCCAACCCGGTAAGAC
ACGACTTATCGCCACTGGCAGCAGCCACTGGTAACAGGATTAGCAGAGCGAGGTATGTAGGCGGTGCTAC
AGAGTTCTTGAAGTGGTGGCCTAACTACGGCTACACTAGAAGAACAGTATTTGGTATCTGCGCTCTGCTG
AAGCCAGTTACCTTCGGAAAAAGAGTTGGTAGCTCTTGATCCGGCAAACAAACCACCGCTGGTAGCGGTG
GTTTTTTTGTTTGCAAGCAGCAGATTACGCGCAGAAAAAAAGGATCTCAAGAAGATCCTTTGATCTTTTC
TACGGGGTCTGACGCTCAGTGGAACGAAAACTCACGTTAAGGGATTTTGGTCATGAGATTATCAAAAAGG
ATCTTCACCTAGATCCTTTTAAATTAAAAATGAAGTTTTAAATCAATCTAAAGTATATATGAGTAAACTT
GGTCTGACAGTTACCAATGCTTAATCAGTGAGGCACCTATCTCAGCGATCTGTCTATTTCGTTCATCCAT
AGTTGCCTGACTCCCCGTCGTGTAGATAACTACGATACGGGAGGGCTTACCATCTGGCCCCAGTGCTGCA
ATGATACCGCGAGACCCACGCTCACCGGCTCCAGATTTATCAGCAATAAACCAGCCAGCCGGAAGGGCCG
AGCGCAGAAGTGGTCCTGCAACTTTATCCGCCTCCATCCAGTCTATTAATTGTTGCCGGGAAGCTAGAGT
AAGTAGTTCGCCAGTTAATAGTTTGCGCAACGTTGTTGCCATTGCTACAGGCATCGTGGTGTCACGCTCG
TCGTTTGGTATGGCTTCATTCAGCTCCGGTTCCCAACGATCAAGGCGAGTTACATGATCCCCCATGTTGT
GCAAAAAAGCGGTTAGCTCCTTCGGTCCTCCGATCGTTGTCAGAAGTAAGTTGGCCGCAGTGTTATCACT
CATGGTTATGGCAGCACTGCATAATTCTCTTACTGTCATGCCATCCGTAAGATGCTTTTCTGTGACTGGT
GAGTACTCAACCAAGTCATTCTGAGAATAGTGTATGCGGCGACCGAGTTGCTCTTGCCCGGCGTCAATAC
GGGATAATACCGCGCCACATAGCAGAACTTTAAAAGTGCTCATCATTGGAAAACGTTCTTCGGGGCGAAA
ACTCTCAAGGATCTTACCGCTGTTGAGATCCAGTTCGATGTAACCCACTCGTGCACCCAACTGATCTTCA
GCATCTTTTACTTTCACCAGCGTTTCTGGGTGAGCAAAAACAGGAAGGCAAAATGCCGCAAAAAAGGGAA
TAAGGGCGACACGGAAATGTTGAATACTCATACTCTTCCTTTTTCAATATTATTGAAGCATTTATCAGGG
TTATTGTCTCATGAGCGGATACATATTTGAATGTATTTAGAAAAATAAACAAATAGGGGTTCCGCGCACA
TTTCCCCGAAAAGTGCCACCTGAC
