>Addgene plasmid #155108 | LCV2_mCherry_LacZ_sgRNA | depositor partial sequence | sequence record 300076 | mCherry
GTGAGCAAGGGCGAGGAGGATAACATGGCCATCATCAAGGAGTTCATGCGCTTCAAGGTGCACATGGAGG
GCTCCGTGAACGGCCACGAGTTCGAGATCGAGGGCGAGGGCGAGGGCCGCCCCTACGAGGGCACCCAGAC
CGCCAAGCTGAAGGTGACCAAGGGTGGCCCCCTGCCCTTCGCCTGGGACATCCTGTCCCCTCAGTTCATG
TACGGCTCCAAGGCCTACGTGAAGCACCCCGCCGACATCCCCGACTACTTGAAGCTGTCCTTCCCCGAGG
GCTTCAAGTGGGAGCGCGTGATGAACTTCGAGGACGGCGGCGTGGTGACCGTGACCCAGGACTCCTCCCT
GCAGGACGGCGAGTTCATCTACAAGGTGAAGCTGCGCGGCACCAACTTCCCCTCCGACGGCCCCGTAATG
CAGAAGAAGACCATGGGCTGGGAGGCCTCCTCCGAGCGGATGTACCCCGAGGACGGCGCCCTGAAGGGCG
AGATCAAGCAGAGGCTGAAGCTGAAGGACGGCGGCCACTACGACGCTGAGGTCAAGACCACCTACAAGGC
CAAGAAGCCCGTGCAGCTGCCCGGCGCCTACAACGTCAACATCAAGTTGGACATCACCTCCCACAACGAG
GACTACACCATCGTGGAACAGTACGAACGCGCCGAGGGCCGCCACTCCACCGGCGGCATGGACGAGCTGT
ACAAG
